>Addgene plasmid #59968 | pOTTC446 - pAAV EF1a hPREP(S554A) | depositor full sequence | sequence record 95983 | pOTTC446 - pAAV EF1a hPREP(S554A) sequence 7467 bps
CCTGCAGGCAGCTGCGCGCTCGCTCGCTCACTGAGGCCGCCCGGGCAAAGCCCGGGCGTCGGGCGACCTT
TGGTCGCCCGGCCTCAGTGAGCGAGCGAGCGCGCAGAGAGGGAGTGGCCAACTCCATCACTAGGGGTTCC
TGCGGCCGCACGCGTAAGCTTTGCAAAGATGGATAAAGTTTTAAACAGAGAGGAATCTTTGCAGCTAATG
GACCTTCTAGGTCTTGAAAGGAGTGGGAATTGGCTCCGGTGCCCGTCAGTGGGCAGAGCGCACATCGCCC
ACAGTCCCCGAGAAGTTGGGGGGAGGGGTCGGCAATTGAACCGGTGCCTAGAGAAGGTGGCGCGGGGTAA
ACTGGGAAAGTGATGTCGTGTACTGGCTCCGCCTTTTTCCCGAGGGTGGGGGAGAACCGTATATAAGTGC
AGTAGTCGCCGTGAACGTTCTTTTTCGCAACGGGTTTGCCGCCAGAACACAGGTAAGTGCCGTGTGTGGT
TCCCGCGGGCCTGGCCTCTTTACGGGTTATGGCCCTTGCGTGCCTTGAATTACTTCCACTGGCTGCAGTA
CGTGATTCTTGATCCCGAGCTTCGGGTTGGAAGTGGGTGGGAGAGTTCGAGGCCTTGCGCTTAAGGAGCC
CCTTCGCCTCGTGCTTGAGTTGAGGCCTGGCCTGGGCGCTGGGGCCGCCGCGTGCGAATCTGGTGGCACC
TTCGCGCCTGTCTCGCTGCTTTCGATAAGTCTCTAGCCATTTAAAATTTTTGATGACCTGCTGCGACGCT
TTTTTTCTGGCAAGATAGTCTTGTAAATGCGGGCCAAGATCTGCACACTGGTATTTCGGTTTTTGGGGCC
GCGGGCGGCGACGGGGCCCGTGCGTCCCAGCGCACATGTTCGGCGAGGCGGGGCCTGCGAGCGCGGCCAC
CGAGAATCGGACGGGGGTAGTCTCAAGCTGGCCGGCCTGCTCTGGTGCCTGGCCTCGCGCCGCCGTGTAT
CGCCCCGCCCTGGGCGGCAAGGCTGGCCCGGTCGGCACCAGTTGCGTGAGCGGAAAGATGGCCGCTTCCC
GGCCCTGCTGCAGGGAGCTCAAAATGGAGGACGCGGCGCTCGGGAGAGCGGGCGGGTGAGTCACCCACAC
AAAGGAAAAGGGCCTTTCCGTCCTCAGCCGTCGCTTCATGTGACTCCACGGAGTACCGGGCGCCGTCCAG
GCACCTCGATTAGTTCTCGAGCTTTTGGAGTACGTCGTCTTTAGGTTGGGGGGAGGGGTTTTATGCGATG
GAGTTTCCCCACACTGAGTGGGTGGAGACTGAAGTTAGGCCAGCTTGGCACTTGATGTAATTCTCCTTGG
AATTTGCCCTTTTTGAGTTTGGATCTTGGTTCATTCTCAAGCCTCAGACAGTGGTTCAAAGTTTTTTTCT
TCCATTTCAGGTGTCGTGAGGTACCGGATCCGGCCATGCTGTCCCTTCAGTACCCCGACGTGTACCGCGA
CGAGACCGCCGTACAGGATTATCATGGTCATAAAATTTGTGACCCTTACGCCTGGCTTGAAGACCCCGAC
AGTGAACAGACTAAGGCCTTTGTGGAGGCCCAGAATAAGATTACTGTGCCATTTCTTGAGCAGTGTCCCA
TCAGAGGTTTATACAAAGAGAGAATGACTGAACTATATGATTATCCCAAGTATAGTTGCCACTTCAAGAA
AGGAAAACGGTATTTTTATTTTTACAATACAGGTTTGCAGAACCAGCGAGTATTATATGTACAGGATTCC
TTAGAGGGTGAGGCCAGAGTGTTCCTGGACCCCAACATACTGTCTGACGATGGCACAGTGGCACTCCGAG
GTTACGCGTTCAGCGAAGATGGTGAATATTTTGCCTATGGTCTGAGTGCCAGTGGCTCAGACTGGGTGAC
AATCAAGTTCATGAAAGTTGATGGTGCCAAAGAGCTTCCAGATGTGCTTGAAAGAGTCAAGTTCAGCTGT
ATGGCCTGGACCCATGATGGGAAGGGAATGTTCTACAACTCATACCCTCAACAGGATGGAAAAAGTGATG
GCACAGAGACATCTACCAATCTCCACCAAAAGCTCTACTACCATGTCTTGGGAACCGATCAGTCAGAAGA
TATTTTGTGTGCTGAGTTTCCTGATGAACCTAAATGGATGGGTGGAGCTGAGTTATCTGATGATGGCCGC
TATGTCTTGTTATCAATAAGGGAAGGATGTGATCCAGTAAACCGACTCTGGTACTGTGACCTACAGCAGG
AATCCAGTGGCATCGCGGGAATCCTGAAGTGGGTAAAACTGATTGACAACTTTGAAGGGGAATATGACTA
CGTGACCAATGAGGGGACGGTGTTCACATTCAAGACGAATCGCCAGTCTCCCAACTATCGCGTGATCAAC
ATTGACTTCAGGGATCCTGAAGAGTCTAAGTGGAAAGTACTTGTTCCTGAGCATGAGAAAGATGTCTTAG
AATGGATAGCTTGTGTCAGGTCCAACTTCTTGGTCTTATGCTACCTCCATGACGTCAAGAACATTCTGCA
GCTCCATGACCTGACTACTGGTGCTCTCCTTAAGACCTTTCCGCTCGATGTCGGCAGCATTGTAGGGTAC
AGCGGTCAGAAGAAGGACACTGAAATCTTCTATCAGTTTACTTCCTTTTTATCTCCAGGTATCATTTATC
ACTGTGATCTTACCAAAGAGGAGCTGGAGCCAAGAGTTTTCCGAGAGGTGACCGTAAAAGGAATTGATGC
TTCTGATTACCAGACAGTCCAGATTTTCTACCCTAGCAAGGATGGTACGAAGATTCCAATGTTCATTGTG
CATAAAAAAGGCATAAAATTGGATGGCTCTCATCCAGCTTTCTTATATGGCTATGGCGGCTTCAACATAT
CCATCACACCCAACTACAGTGTTTCCAGGCTTATTTTTGTGAGACACATGGGTGGTATCCTGGCAGTGGC
CAACATCAGAGGAGGTGGCGAATATGGAGAGACGTGGCATAAAGGTGGTATCTTGGCCAACAAACAAAAC
TGCTTTGATGACTTTCAGTGTGCTGCTGAGTATCTGATCAAGGAAGGTTACACATCTCCCAAGAGGCTGA
CTATTAATGGAGGCGCCAATGGAGGCCTCTTAGTGGCTGCTTGTGCAAATCAGAGACCTGACCTCTTTGG
TTGTGTTATTGCCCAAGTTGGAGTAATGGACATGCTGAAGTTTCATAAATATACCATCGGCCATGCTTGG
ACCACTGATTATGGGTGCTCGGACAGCAAACAACACTTTGAATGGCTTGTCAAATACTCTCCATTGCATA
ATGTGAAGTTACCAGAAGCAGATGACATCCAGTACCCGTCCATGCTGCTCCTCACTGCTGACCATGATGA
CCGCGTGGTCCCGCTTCACTCCCTGAAGTTCATTGCCACCCTTCAGTACATCGTGGGCCGCAGCAGGAAG
CAAAGCAACCCCCTGCTTATCCACGTGGACACCAAGGCGGGCCACGGGGCGGGGAAGCCCACAGCCAAAG
TGATAGAGGAAGTCTCAGACATGTTTGCGTTCATCGCGCGGTGCCTGAACGTCGACTGGATTCCATAACA
CTCGAGATATCAAGCTTATCGATAATCAACCTCTGGATTACAAAATTTGTGAAAGATTGACTGGTATTCT
TAACTATGTTGCTCCTTTTACGCTATGTGGATACGCTGCTTTAATGCCTTTGTATCATGCTATTGCTTCC
CGTATGGCTTTCATTTTCTCCTCCTTGTATAAATCCTGGTTGCTGTCTCTTTATGAGGAGTTGTGGCCCG
TTGTCAGGCAACGTGGCGTGGTGTGCACTGTGTTTGCTGACGCAACCCCCACTGGTTGGGGCATTGCCAC
CACCTGTCAGCTCCTTTCCGGGACTTTCGCTTTCCCCCTCCCTATTGCCACGGCGGAACTCATCGCCGCC
TGCCTTGCCCGCTGCTGGACAGGGGCTCGGCTGTTGGGCACTGACAATTCCGTGGTGTTGTCGGGGAAAT
CATCGTCCTTTCCTTGGCTGCTCGCCTATGTTGCCACCTGGATTCTGCGCGGGACGTCCTTCTGCTACGT
CCCTTCGGCCCTCAATCCAGCGGACCTTCCTTCCCGCGGCCTGCTGCCGGCTCTGCGGCCTCTTCCGCGT
CTTCGCCTTCGCCCTCAGACGAGTCGGATCTCCCTTTGGGCCGCCTCCCCGCATCGATACCGAGCGCTGC
TCGAGAGATCTACGGGTGGCATCCCTGTGACCCCTCCCCAGTGCCTCTCCTGGCCCTGGAAGTTGCCACT
CCAGTGCCCACCAGCCTTGTCCTAATAAAATTAAGTTGCATCATTTTGTCTGACTAGGTGTCCTTCTATA
ATATTATGGGGTGGAGGGGGGTGGTATGGAGCAAGGGGCAAGTTGGGAAGACAACCTGTAGGGCCTGCGG
GGTCTATTGGGAACCAAGCTGGAGTGCAGTGGCACAATCTTGGCTCACTGCAATCTCCGCCTCCTGGGTT
CAAGCGATTCTCCTGCCTCAGCCTCCCGAGTTGTTGGGATTCCAGGCATGCATGACCAGGCTCAGCTAAT
TTTTGTTTTTTTGGTAGAGACGGGGTTTCACCATATTGGCCAGGCTGGTCTCCAACTCCTAATCTCAGGT
GATCTACCCACCTTGGCCTCCCAAATTGCTGGGATTACAGGCGTGAACCACTGCTCCCTTCCCTGTCCTT
CTGATTTTGTAGGTAACCACGTGCGGACCGAGCGGCCGCAGGAACCCCTAGTGATGGAGTTGGCCACTCC
CTCTCTGCGCGCTCGCTCGCTCACTGAGGCCGGGCGACCAAAGGTCGCCCGACGCCCGGGCTTTGCCCGG
GCGGCCTCAGTGAGCGAGCGAGCGCGCAGCTGCCTGCAGGGGCGCCTGATGCGGTATTTTCTCCTTACGC
ATCTGTGCGGTATTTCACACCGCATA
[142 nt withheld, positions 4927-5068]
C
[141 nt withheld, positions 5070-5210]
CCTTTGACGTTGGAGTCCACGTTCTTT
[37 nt withheld, positions 5238-5274]
ACCCTATCTCGGGCTATTCTTTTGATTTATAAGGGATTTTGCCGATTTCGGCCTATTGGTTAAAAAATGA
GCTGATTTAACAAAAATTTAACGCGAATTTTAACAAAATATTAACGTTTACAATTTTATGGTGCACTCTC
AGTACAATCTGCTCTGATGCCGCATAGTTAAGCCAGCCCCGACACCCGCCAACACCCGCTGACGCGCCCT
GACGGGCTTGTCTGCTCCCGGCATCCGCTTACAGACAAGCTGTGACCGTCTCCGGGAGCTGCATGTGTCA
GAGGTTTTCACCGTCATCACCGAAACGCGCGAGACGAAAGGGCCTCGTGATACGCCTATTTTTATAGGTT
AATGTCATGATAATAATGGTTTCTTAGACGTCAGGTGGCACTTTTCGGGGAAATGTGCGCGGAACCCCTA
TTTGTTTATTTTTCTAAATACATTCAAATATGTATCCGCTCATGAGACAATAACCCTGATAAATGCTTCA
ATAATATTGAAAAAGGAAGAGTATGAGTATTCAACATTTCCGTGTCGCCCTTATTCCCTTTTTTGCGGCA
TTTTGCCTTCCTGTTTTTGCTCACCCAGAAACGCTGGTGAAAGTAAAAGATGCTGAAGATCAGTTGGGTG
CACGAGTGGGTTACATCGAACTGGATCTCAACAGCGGTAAGATCCTTGAGAGTTTTCGCCCCGAAGAACG
TTTTCCAATGATGAGCACTTTTAAAGTTCTGCTATGTGGCGCGGTATTATCCCGTATTGACGCCGGGCAA
GAGCAACTCGGTCGCCGCATACACTATTCTCAGAATGACTTGGTTGAGTACTCACCAGTCACAGAAAAGC
ATCTTACGGATGGCATGACAGTAAGAGAATTATGCAGTGCTGCCATAACCATGAGTGATAACACTGCGGC
CAACTTACTTCTGACAACGATCGGAGGACCGAAGGAGCTAACCGCTTTTTTGCACAACATGGGGGATCAT
GTAACTCGCCTTGATCGTTGGGAACCGGAGCTGAATGAAGCCATACCAAACGACGAGCGTGACACCACGA
TGCCTGTAGCAATGGCAACAACGTTGCGCAAACTATTAACTGGCGAACTACTTACTCTAGCTTCCCGGCA
ACAATTAATAGACTGGATGGAGGCGGATAAAGTTGCAGGACCACTTCTGCGCTCGGCCCTTCCGGCTGGC
TGGTTTATTGCTGATAAATCTGGAGCCGGTGAGCGTGGGTCTCGCGGTATCATTGCAGCACTGGGGCCAG
ATGGTAAGCCCTCCCGTATCGTAGTTATCTACACGACGGGGAGTCAGGCAACTATGGATGAACGAAATAG
ACAGATCGCTGAGATAGGTGCCTCACTGATTAAGCATTGGTAACTGTCAGACCAAGTTTACTCATATATA
CTTTAGATTGATTTAAAACTTCATTTTTAATTTAAAAGGATCTAGGTGAAGATCCTTTTTGATAATCTCA
TGACCAAAATCCCTTAACGTGAGTTTTCGTTCCACTGAGCGTCAGACCCCGTAGAAAAGATCAAAGGATC
TTCTTGAGATCCTTTTTTTCTGCGCGTAATCTGCTGCTTGCAAACAAAAAAACCACCGCTACCAGCGGTG
GTTTGTTTGCCGGATCAAGAGCTACCAACTCTTTTTCCGAAGGTAACTGGCTTCAGCAGAGCGCAGATAC
CAAATACTGTCCTTCTAGTGTAGCCGTAGTTAGGCCACCACTTCAAGAACTCTGTAGCACCGCCTACATA
CCTCGCTCTGCTAATCCTGTTACCAGTGGCTGCTGCCAGTGGCGATAAGTCGTGTCTTACCGGGTTGGAC
TCAAGACGATAGTTACCGGATAAGGCGCAGCGGTCGGGCTGAACGGGGGGTTCGTGCACACAGCCCAGCT
TGGAGCGAACGACCTACACCGAACTGAGATACCTACAGCGTGAGCTATGAGAAAGCGCCACGCTTCCCGA
AGGGAGAAAGGCGGACAGGTATCCGGTAAGCGGCAGGGTCGGAACAGGAGAGCGCACGAGGGAGCTTCCA
GGGGGAAACGCCTGGTATCTTTATAGTCCTGTCGGGTTTCGCCACCTCTGACTTGAGCGTCGATTTTTGT
GATGCTCGTCAGGGGGGCGGAGCCTATGGAAAAACGCCAGCAACGCGGCCTTTTTACGGTTCCTGGCCTT
TTGCTGGCCTTTTGCTCACATGT
Features (pLannotate 1.2.2; 17 found; start..end, strand, type, name):
      1..141     -  repeat_region  AAV2 ITR: inverted terminal repeat of adeno-associated virus serotype 2 inverted
    169..235     +  CDS            small t antigen (fragment): SV40 (simian virus 40) small t antigen
    261..472     +  promoter       EF-1α core promoter: core promoter for human elongation factor EF-1α
    473..581     +  intron         EF-1α intron A (fragment): intron upstream of the start codon of human EF-1α
   1207..1410    +  intron         EF-1α intron A: truncated intron upstream of the start codon of human EF-1α
   1436..3565    +  CDS            PREP: PPCE_HUMAN - Also known as PEP. Experimental evidence at protein level: Swiss-Prot protein existence level 1. Cleaves peptide bonds on the C-terminal side of prolyl residues within peptides that are up to approximately 30 amino acids long. From Homo sapiens (Human).
   3576..3594    +  misc_feature   MCS (fragment): pBluescript multiple cloning site
   3594..4182    +  misc_feature   WPRE: woodchuck hepatitis virus posttranscriptional regulatory element
   4214..4690    +  polyA_signal   hGH poly(A) signal: human growth hormone polyadenylation signal
   4730..4870    +  repeat_region  AAV2 ITR: inverted terminal repeat of adeno-associated virus serotype 2 inverted
   4875..4926    -  misc_feature   bom (fragment): basis of mobility region from pBR322
   4945..5325    +  rep_origin     M13 ori (sequence partly withheld): M13 bacteriophage origin of replication; arrow indicates direction of (+) strand synthesis
   5401..5450    -  misc_feature   bom (fragment): basis of mobility region from pBR322
   5552..5587    -  CDS            rop (fragment): Rop protein, which maintains plasmids at low copy number; rop
   5682..5786    +  promoter       AmpR promoter: bla
   5787..6647    +  CDS            AmpR: β-lactamase; bla; confers resistance to ampicillin, carbenicillin, and related antibiotics
   6818..7406    +  rep_origin     ori: high-copy-number ColE1/pMB1/pBR322/pUC origin of replication
