[The description below was written by a language model from this plasmid's Addgene catalogue record and pLannotate feature annotations shown in this document.]
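Description:
pOTTC446 - pAAV EF1a hPREP(S554A) is a 7,467-bp AAV transfer (packaging) plasmid for mammalian expression of a catalytically inactive form of human prolyl oligopeptidase (PREP). It was built by ligation-independent cloning into the pOTTC374 pAAV EF1a DIO iRFP backbone. The feature table shows no lox sites or inverted cassette, and the PREP coding sequence sits in the forward orientation relative to the promoter, so expression appears to be constitutive rather than recombinase-dependent. In bacteria the plasmid is maintained by a high-copy ColE1/pUC-type origin and selected with ampicillin through the bla gene. An M13 phage origin is also annotated in the backbone, along with small bom and rop fragments that are likely remnants of earlier cloning vectors.

The expression cassette lies between two AAV2 inverted terminal repeats, the cis elements needed for replication and packaging of the intervening DNA into AAV particles when Rep, Cap and helper functions are supplied in trans. Within the ITRs, the human EF-1α core promoter and its intron A drive the PREP open reading frame carrying the S554A substitution, which the record describes as abolishing catalytic activity. Downstream, a WPRE enhances transcript stability and expression, and the human growth hormone polyadenylation signal terminates the message. No epitope tag or reporter is annotated. The construct suits viral or plasmid delivery of an enzymatically dead PREP, for example as a control to separate protease-dependent from protease-independent effects. The associated publication concerns a prolyl oligopeptidase inhibitor and its effects on alpha-synuclein clearance and autophagy in a transgenic mouse model.
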