Addgene plasmid #59968: pOTTC446 - pAAV EF1a hPREP(S554A)
Purpose: An AAV packaging vector that expresses catalytically-inactive hPREP under control of the EF1a promoter.
Depositing lab: Brandon Harvey. Depositing organization: National Institute on Drug Abuse (NIDA). Publication: The beneficial effect of a prolyl oligopeptidase inhibitor, KYP-2047, on alpha-synuclein clearance and autophagy in A30P transgenic mouse. Savolainen MH, Richie CT, Harvey BK, Mannisto PT, Maguire-Zeiss KA, Myohanen TT. Neurobiol Dis. 2014 Aug;68:1-15. doi: 10.1016/j.nbd.2014.04.003. Epub 2014 Apr 16. PubMed 24746855.
Backbone
  Vector backbone: pOTTC374 - pAAV EF1a DIO iRFP
  Backbone manufacturer: Christopher Richie / OTTC / NIDA
  Vector type: Mammalian Expression, AAV
Growth in bacteria
  Bacterial resistance: Ampicillin, 100 μg/mL
  Growth temperature: 30°C
  Growth strain: Stbl3
  Copy number: High Copy
Gene/Insert
  Gene/Insert name: Prolyl oligopeptidase (alt name: PREP)
  Species: H. sapiens (human)
  Mutation: S554A
  GenBank ID: NP_002717.3
  Entrez Gene: PREP (a.k.a. PE, PEP)
  Promoter: EF1a
  Cloning method: Ligation Independent Cloning
  Sequencing primers: 5′ EF1a_F1; 3′ WPRE_R1
Terms and licenses: Academic/Nonprofit Terms; Industry Terms: Not Available to Industry
How to cite: pOTTC446 - pAAV EF1a hPREP(S554A) was a gift from Brandon Harvey (Addgene plasmid # 59968 ; http://n2t.net/addgene:59968 ; RRID:Addgene_59968)
