>Addgene plasmid #59968 | pOTTC446 - pAAV EF1a hPREP(S554A) | addgene partial sequence | sequence record 98001 | WPRE-R 5'-CATAGCGTAAAAGGAGCAACA-3'
GTCAATCTTTCACAAATTTTGTAATCCAGAGGTTGATTATCGATAAGCTTGATATCTCGAGTGTTATGGA
ATCCAGTCGACGTTCAGGCACCGCGCGATGAACGCAAACATGTCTGAGACTTCCTCTATCACTTTGGCTG
TGGGCTTCCCCGCCCCGTGGCCCGCCTTGGTGTCCACGTGGATAAGCAGGGGGTTGCTTTGCTTCCTGCT
GCGGCCCACGATGTACTGAAGGGTGGCAATGAACTTCAGGGAGTGAAGCGGGACCACGCGGTCATCATGG
TCAGCAGTGAGGAGCAGCATGGACGGGTACTGGATGTCATCTGCTTCTGGTAACTTCACATTATGCAATG
GAGAGTATTTGACAAGCCATTCAAAGTGTTGTTTGCTGTCCGAGCACCCATAATCAGTGGTCCAAGCATG
GCCGATGGTATATTTATGAAACTTCAGCATGTCCATTACTCCAACTTGGGCAATAACACAACCAAAGAGG
TCAGGTCTCTGATTTGCACAAGCAGCCACTAAGAGGCCTCCATTGGCGCCTCCATTAATAGTCAGCCTCT
TGGGAGATGTGTAACCTTCCTTGATCAGATACTCAGCAGCACACTGAAAGTCATCAAAGCAGTTTTGTTT
GTTGGCCAAGATACCACCTTTATGCCACGTCTCTCCATATTCGCCACCTCCTCTGATGTTGGCCACTGCC
AGGATACCACCCATGTGTCTCACAAAAATAAGCCTGGAAACACTGTAGTTGGGTGTGATGGATATGTTGA
AGCCGCCATAGCCATATAAGAAAGCTGGATGAGAGCCATCCAATTTTATGCCTTTTT
