>Addgene plasmid #59968 | pOTTC446 - pAAV EF1a hPREP(S554A) | addgene partial sequence | sequence record 98002 | EF1a-F 5'-TCAAGCCTCAGACAGTGGTTC-3'
GGTGTCGTGAGGTACCGGATCCGGCCATGCTGTCCCTTCAGTACCCCGACGTGTACCGCGACGAGACCGC
CGTACAGGATTATCATGGTCATAAAATTTGTGACCCTTACGCCTGGCTTGAAGACCCCGACAGTGAACAG
ACTAAGGCCTTTGTGGAGGCCCAGAATAAGATTACTGTGCCATTTCTTGAGCAGTGTCCCATCAGAGGTT
TATACAAAGAGAGAATGACTGAACTATATGATTATCCCAAGTATAGTTGCCACTTCAAGAAAGGAAAACG
GTATTTTTATTTTTACAATACAGGTTTGCAGAACCAGCGAGTATTATATGTACAGGATTCCTTAGAGGGT
GAGGCCAGAGTGTTCCTGGACCCCAACATACTGTCTGACGATGGCACAGTGGCACTCCGAGGTTACGCGT
TCAGCGAAGATGGTGAATATTTTGCCTATGGTCTGAGTGCCAGTGGCTCAGACTGGGTGACAATCAAGTT
CATGAAAGTTGATGGTGCCAAAGAGCTTCCAGATGTGCTTGAAAGAGTCAAGTTCAGCTGTATGGCCTGG
ACCCATGATGGGAAGGGAATGTTCTACAACTCATACCCTCAACAGGATGGAAAAAGTGATGGCACAGAGA
CATCTACCAATCTCCACCAAAAGCTCTACTACCATGTCTTGGGAACCGATCAGTCAGAAGATATTTTGTG
TGCTGAGTTTCCTGATGAACCTAAATGGATGGGTGGAGCTGAGTTATCTGATGATGGCCGCTATGTCTTG
TTATCAATAAGGGAAGGATGTGATCCAGTAAACCGACTCTGGTACTGTGACCTACAGCAGGAATCCAGTG
GCATCGCGGGAATCCTGAAGTGGGTAAAACTGATTGACAACTTTGAAGGGGAATATGACTACGTGACCAA
TGAGG
